Addgene plasmid #142670: TFORF0657
Purpose: Lentiviral vector for overexpressing transcription factor ORFs with unique 24-bp barcodes. Barcodes facilitate identification of transcription factors in pooled screens.
Depositing lab: Feng Zhang. Depositing organization: Broad Institute. Publication: A transcription factor atlas of directed differentiation. Joung J, Ma S, Tay T, Geiger-Schuller KR, Kirchgatterer PC, Verdine VK, Guo B, Arias-Garcia MA, Allen WE, Singh A, Kuksenko O, Abudayyeh OO, Gootenberg JS, Fu Z, Macrae RK, Buenrostro JD, Regev A, Zhang F. Cell. 2023 Jan 5;186(1):209-229.e26. doi: 10.1016/j.cell.2022.11.026. PubMed 36608654.
Backbone
  Vector backbone: pLX_TRC317
  Backbone manufacturer: Broad Institute Genetic Perturbation Platform
  Backbone size w/o insert (bp): 8264
  Vector type: Mammalian Expression, Lentiviral
  Selectable markers: Puromycin
Growth in bacteria
  Bacterial resistance: Ampicillin, 100 μg/mL
  Growth temperature: 30°C
  Growth strain: NEB Stable
  Copy number: High Copy
Gene/Insert
  Gene/Insert name: CHD3
  Species: H. sapiens (human)
  Insert size (bp): 6002
  Entrez Gene: CHD3 (a.k.a. Mi-2a, Mi2-ALPHA, SNIBCPS, ZFH)
  Promoter: EF1a
  Cloning method: Unknown
  Sequencing primers: 5′ GGGTGGAGACTGAAGTTAGGCCAG; 3′ CACATAGCGTAAAAGGAGCAACATAG
Terms and licenses: Academic/Nonprofit Terms; Industry Terms: Not Available to Industry
Depositor comments: NM_005852,ENST00000358181 . The transcription factor ORF portion of this plasmid was synthesized by Genewiz. Please test multiple small colonies in case of plasmid recombination. To make this collection available in a timely manner, a portion of this collection was not fully sequenced by Addgene. If an Addgene verified full plasmid sequence is not available, please contact us prior to placing an order to request the full sequence.
How to cite: TFORF0657 was a gift from Feng Zhang (Addgene plasmid # 142670 ; http://n2t.net/addgene:142670 ; RRID:Addgene_142670)
