[The description below was written by a language model from this plasmid's Addgene catalogue record and pLannotate feature annotations shown in this document.]
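Description:
TFORF0657 is a third-generation-style, self-inactivating lentiviral expression plasmid built on the pLX_TRC317 backbone and carrying the human CHD3 open reading frame as one member of a barcoded transcription factor ORF collection. In bacteria it is maintained through a high-copy ColE1/pUC-type origin and selected with ampicillin via the bla gene. An f1 origin and remnants of a lac/lacZα cloning region flanked by T7 and T3 promoters are also present in the backbone. The depositor notes that the plasmid can recombine, which is a common concern for LTR-containing vectors with large inserts.

The viral genome is transcribed from an RSV promoter fused to a truncated HIV-1 5' LTR. It is followed by the Ψ packaging signal with a gag fragment, the Rev response element for Rev-dependent nuclear export, and a cPPT/CTS element that aids nuclear import of the reverse-transcribed genome. An SV40 early promoter/origin drives puromycin N-acetyltransferase, which allows selection of transduced mammalian cells. Downstream, the strong constitutive EF-1α promoter drives CHD3, an insert of about 6 kb encoding a chromatin-remodelling component of the NuRD histone deacetylase complex. A WPRE after the ORF enhances transcript stability and expression, and the ΔU3 3' LTR inactivates the viral promoter after integration. An SV40 poly(A) signal lies beyond it.

According to the record, each ORF in this collection is paired with a unique 24-bp barcode so that the overexpressed factor can be identified in pooled screens. The barcode is not annotated in the feature table, so its position is not stated. The short U6 promoter fragment annotated between the ORF and the WPRE has no function given in the record.
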