Features (pLannotate 1.2.2; 31 found; start..end, strand, type, name):
      5..231     +  promoter       RSV promoter: Rous sarcoma virus enhancer/promoter
    232..412     +  LTR            5' LTR (truncated): truncated 5' long terminal repeat (LTR) from HIV-1
    459..584     +  misc_feature   HIV-1 Ψ: packaging signal of human immunodeficiency virus type 1
    568..931     +  CDS            HIV-1 gag (fragment): gag protein from human immunodeficiency virus 1; gag
   1077..1310    +  misc_feature   RRE: The Rev response element (RRE) of HIV-1 allows for Rev-dependent mRNA export from the nucleus to the cytoplasm.
   1687..1713    +  CDS            Rev (fragment): human immunodeficiency virus 1 (HIV-1) Rev protein; rev; enhances nuclear export of unspliced and incompletely spliced viral mRNAs
   1720..1743    +  promoter       SV40 promoter (fragment): SV40 early promoter
   1744..1815    +  promoter       SV40 promoter (fragment): SV40 enhancer and early promoter
   1839..1974    +  rep_origin     SV40 ori: SV40 origin of replication
   2020..2616    +  CDS            PuroR (fragment): puromycin N-acetyltransferase; pac from Streptomyces; confers resistance to puromycin
   2665..2782    +  misc_feature   cPPT/CTS: central polypurine tract and central termination sequence of HIV-1
   2847..2913    +  CDS            small t antigen (fragment): SV40 (simian virus 40) small t antigen
   2920..4098    +  promoter       EF-1α promoter: strong constitutive promoter for human elongation factor EF-1α
   4115..10012   +  CDS            CHD3: CHD3_HUMAN - Experimental evidence at protein level: Swiss-Prot protein existence level 1. Component of the histone deacetylase NuRD complex which participates in the remodeling of chromatin by deacetylating histones (PubMed:9804427, PubMed:30397230). Involved in transcriptional repressiobn as part of the NuRD complex (PubMed:27068747). Required for anchoring centrosomal pericentrin in both interphase and mitosis, for spindle organization and centrosome integrity (PubMed:17626165). From Homo sapiens (Human).
  10028..10081   +  promoter       U6 promoter (fragment): RNA polymerase III promoter for human U6 snRNA
  10123..10711   +  misc_feature   WPRE: woodchuck hepatitis virus posttranscriptional regulatory element
  10762..10781   +  misc_feature   cPPT/CTS (fragment): central polypurine tract and central termination sequence of HIV-1
  10783..11016   +  LTR            3' LTR (ΔU3): self-inactivating 3' long terminal repeat (LTR) from HIV-1
  11094..11215   +  polyA_signal   SV40 poly(A) signal: SV40 polyadenylation signal
  11255..11390   +  rep_origin     SV40 ori: SV40 origin of replication
  11411..11429   -  promoter       T7 promoter: promoter for bacteriophage T7 RNA polymerase
  11437..11592   +  CDS            lacZα (fragment): LacZα fragment of β-galactosidase; lacZ fragment
  11597..12025   +  rep_origin     f1 ori (sequence partly withheld): f1 bacteriophage origin of replication; arrow indicates direction of (+) strand synthesis
  12078..12182   +  promoter       AmpR promoter: bla
  12183..13043   +  CDS            AmpR: β-lactamase; bla; confers resistance to ampicillin, carbenicillin, and related antibiotics
  13214..13802   +  rep_origin     ori: high-copy-number ColE1/pMB1/pBR322/pUC origin of replication
  13985..14077   +  CDS            lacI (fragment): lac repressor; lacI; The lac repressor binds to the lac operator to inhibit transcription in E. coli. This inhibition can be relieved by adding lactose or isopropyl-β-D-thiogalactopyranoside (IPTG).
  14090..14111   +  protein_bind   CAP binding site: CAP binding activates transcription in the presence of cAMP. E. coli catabolite activator protein
  14126..14156   +  promoter       lac promoter: promoter for the E. coli lac operon
  14160..14182   +  protein_bind   lac operator (fragment): The lac repressor binds to the lac operator to inhibit transcription in E. coli. This inhibition can be relieved by adding lactose or isopropyl-β-D-thiogalactopyranoside (IPTG). lac repressor encoded by lacI
  14225..14243   +  promoter       T3 promoter: promoter for bacteriophage T3 RNA polymerase
>Addgene plasmid #142670 | TFORF0657 | addgene full sequence | sequence record 462881 | Addgene NGS Result
TTAATGTAGTCTTATGCAATACTCTTGTAGTCTTGCAACATGGTAACGATGAGTTAGCAACATGCCTTAC
AAGGAGAGAAAAAGCACCGTGCATGCCGATTGGTGGAAGTAAGGTGGTACGATCGTGCCTTATTAGGAAG
GCAACAGACGGGTCTGACATGGATTGGACGAACCACTGAATTGCCGCATTGCAGAGATATTGTATTTAAG
TGCCTAGCTCGATACATAAACGGGTCTCTCTGGTTAGACCAGATCTGAGCCTGGGAGCTCTCTGGCTAAC
TAGGGAACCCACTGCTTAAGCCTCAATAAAGCTTGCCTTGAGTGCTTCAAGTAGTGTGTGCCCGTCTGTT
GTGTGACTCTGGTAACTAGAGATCCCTCAGACCCTTTTAGTCAGTGTGGAAAATCTCTAGCAGTGGCGCC
CGAACAGGGACTTGAAAGCGAAAGGGAAACCAGAGGAGCTCTCTCGACGCAGGACTCGGCTTGCTGAAGC
GCGCACGGCAAGAGGCGAGGGGCGGCGACTGGTGAGTACGCCAAAAATTTTGACTAGCGGAGGCTAGAAG
GAGAGAGATGGGTGCGAGAGCGTCAGTATTAAGCGGGGGAGAATTAGATCGCGATGGGAAAAAATTCGGT
TAAGGCCAGGGGGAAAGAAAAAATATAAATTAAAACATATAGTATGGGCAAGCAGGGAGCTAGAACGATT
CGCAGTTAATCCTGGCCTGTTAGAAACATCAGAAGGCTGTAGACAAATACTGGGACAGCTACAACCATCC
CTTCAGACAGGATCAGAAGAACTTAGATCATTATATAATACAGTAGCAACCCTCTATTGTGTGCATCAAA
GGATAGAGATAAAAGACACCAAGGAAGCTTTAGACAAGATAGAGGAAGAGCAAAACAAAAGTAAGACCAC
CGCACAGCAAGCGGCCGCTGATCTTCAGACCTGGAGGAGGAGATATGAGGGACAATTGGAGAAGTGAATT
ATATAAATATAAAGTAGTAAAAATTGAACCATTAGGAGTAGCACCCACCAAGGCAAAGAGAAGAGTGGTG
CAGAGAGAAAAAAGAGCAGTGGGAATAGGAGCTTTGTTCCTTGGGTTCTTGGGAGCAGCAGGAAGCACTA
TGGGCGCAGCGTCAATGACGCTGACGGTACAGGCCAGACAATTATTGTCTGGTATAGTGCAGCAGCAGAA
CAATTTGCTGAGGGCTATTGAGGCGCAACAGCATCTGTTGCAACTCACAGTCTGGGGCATCAAGCAGCTC
CAGGCAAGAATCCTGGCTGTGGAAAGATACCTAAAGGATCAACAGCTCCTGGGGATTTGGGGTTGCTCTG
GAAAACTCATTTGCACCACTGCTGTGCCTTGGAATGCTAGTTGGAGTAATAAATCTCTGGAACAGATTTG
GAATCACACGACCTGGATGGAGTGGGACAGAGAAATTAACAATTACACAAGCTTAATACACTCCTTAATT
GAAGAATCGCAAAACCAGCAAGAAAAGAATGAACAAGAATTATTGGAATTAGATAAATGGGCAAGTTTGT
GGAATTGGTTTAACATAACAAATTGGCTGTGGTATATAAAATTATTCATAATGATAGTAGGAGGCTTGGT
AGGTTTAAGAATAGTTTTTGCTGTACTTTCTATAGTGAATAGAGTTAGGCAGGGATATTCACCATTATCG
TTTCAGACCCACCTCCCAACCCCGAGGGGACCCATGCATTGCATCTCAATTAGTCAGCAACCAGGTGTGG
AAAGTCCCCAGGCTCCCCAGCAGGCAGAAGTATGCAAAGCATGCGTCTCAATTAGTCAGCAACCATAGTC
CCGCCCCTAACTCCGCCCATCCCGCCCCTAACTCCGCCCAGTTCCGCCCATTCTCCGCCCCATGGCTGAC
TAATTTTTTTTATTTATGCAGAGGCCGAGGCCGCCTCGGCCTCTGAGCTATTCCAGAAGTAGTGAGGAGG
CTTTTTTGGAGGCCTAGGCTTTTGCAAAAAGCTTTCTAGAGGTACCACCGGAGCTTACCATGACCGAGTA
CAAGCCCACGGTGCGCCTCGCCACCCGCGACGACGTCCCCAGGGCCGTACGCACCCTCGCCGCCGCGTTC
GCCGACTACCCCGCCACGCGCCACACCGTCGATCCGGACCGCCACATCGAGCGGGTCACCGAGCTGCAAG
AACTCTTCCTCACGCGCGTCGGGCTCGACATCGGCAAGGTGTGGGTCGCGGACGACGGCGCCGCCGTGGC
GGTCTGGACCACGCCGGAGAGCGTCGAAGCGGGGGCGGTGTTCGCCGAGATCGGCCCGCGCATGGCCGAG
TTGAGCGGTTCCCGGCTGGCCGCGCAGCAACAGATGGAAGGCCTCCTGGCGCCGCACCGGCCCAAGGAGC
CCGCGTGGTTCCTGGCCACCGTCGGCGTCTCGCCCGACCACCAGGGCAAGGGTCTGGGCAGCGCCGTCGT
GCTCCCCGGAGTGGAGGCGGCCGAGCGCGCCGGGGTGCCCGCCTTCCTGGAGACCTCCGCGCCCCGCAAC
CTCCCCTTCTACGAGCGGCTCGGCTTCACCGTCACCGCCGACGTCGAGGTGCCCGAAGGACCGCGCACCT
GGTGCATGACCCGCAAGCCCGGTGCCAGTTAACGAATTCTAGATCTTGAGACAAATGGCAGTATTCATCC
ACAATTTTAAAAGAAAAGGGGGGATTGGGGGGTACAGTGCAGGGGAAAGAATAGTAGACATAATAGCAAC
AGACATACAAACTAAAGAATTACAAAAACAAATTACAAAAATTCAAAATTTTCGGGTTTATTACAGGGAC
AGCAGAGATCCACTTTGGCGCCGGCTCGAGGCCTGCAGGTGCAAAGATGGATAAAGTTTTAAACAGAGAG
GAATCTTTGCAGCTAATGGACCTTCTAGGTCTTGAAAGGAGTGGGAATTGGCTCCGGTGCCCGTCAGTGG
GCAGAGCGCACATCGCCCACAGTCCCCGAGAAGTTGGGGGGAGGGGTCGGCAATTGAACCGGTGCCTAGA
GAAGGTGGCGCGGGGTAAACTGGGAAAGTGATGTCGTGTACTGGCTCCGCCTTTTTCCCGAGGGTGGGGG
AGAACCGTATATAAGTGCAGTAGTCGCCGTGAACGTTCTTTTTCGCAACGGGTTTGCCGCCAGAACACAG
GTAAGTGCCGTGTGTGGTTCCCGCGGGCCTGGCCTCTTTACGGGTTATGGCCCTTGCGTGCCTTGAATTA
CTTCCACCTGGCTGCAGTACGTGATTCTTGATCCCGAGCTTCGGGTTGGAAGTGGGTGGGAGAGTTCGAG
GCCTTGCGCTTAAGGAGCCCCTTCGCCTCGTGCTTGAGTTGAGGCCTGGCCTGGGCGCTGGGGCCGCCGC
GTGCGAATCTGGTGGCACCTTCGCGCCTGTCTCGCTGCTTTCGATAAGTCTCTAGCCATTTAAAATTTTT
GATGACCTGCTGCGACGCTTTTTTTCTGGCAAGATAGTCTTGTAAATGCGGGCCAAGATCTGCACACTGG
TATTTCGGTTTTTGGGGCCGCGGGCGGCGACGGGGCCCGTGCGTCCCAGCGCACATGTTCGGCGAGGCGG
GGCCTGCGAGCGCGGCCACCGAGAATCGGACGGGGGTAGTCTCAAGCTGGCCGGCCTGCTCTGGTGCCTG
GCCTCGCGCCGCCGTGTATCGCCCCGCCCTGGGCGGCAAGGCTGGCCCGGTCGGCACCAGTTGCGTGAGC
GGAAAGATGGCCGCTTCCCGGCCCTGCTGCAGGGAGCTCAAAATGGAGGACGCGGCGCTCGGGAGAGCGG
GCGGGTGAGTCACCCACACAAAGGAAAAGGGCCTTTCCGTCCTCAGCCGTCGCTTCATGTGACTCCACGG
AGTACCGGGCGCCGTCCAGGCACCTCGATTAGTTCTCGAGCTTTTGGAGTACGTCGTCTTTAGGTTGGGG
GGAGGGGTTTTATGCGATGGAGTTTCCCCACACTGAGTGGGTGGAGACTGAAGTTAGGCCAGCTTGGCAC
TTGATGTAATTCTCCTTGGAATTTGCCCTTTTTGAGTTTGGATCTTGGTTCATTCTCAAGCCTCAGACAG
TGGTTCAAAGTTTTTTTCTTCCATTTCAGGTGTCGTGAGGCTAGCACCGCCACCATGAAGGCGGCAGACA
CTGTGATCCTGTGGGCAAGAAGTAAAAATGACCAGCTGAGGATTTCTTTTCCTCCAGGACTGTGTTGGGG
TGACAGGATGCCTGATAAGGATGACATTCGGCTGCTGCCGTCAGCATTGGGTGTGAAGAAGAGAAAACGA
GGACCCAAGAAGCAGAAGGAGAACAAGCCAGGAAAACCCCGAAAACGCAAGAAGCGTGACAGTGAGGAGG
AATTTGGTTCTGAGCGAGATGAGTACCGGGAGAAGTCAGAGAGTGGGGGCAGTGAATATGGAACCGGACC
GGGTCGGAAACGAAGAAGGAAGCACCGAGAAAAAAAGGAGAAGAAGACAAAGCGGCGGAAAAAGGGGGAG
GGAGATGGGGGGCAAAAGCAAGTGGAACAGAAGTCATCAGCAACTCTGCTTCTGACCTGGGGCCTGGAGG
ATGTGGAGCATGTGTTCTCTGAGGAGGATTACCACACGCTCACCAACTACAAAGCCTTCAGCCAGTTCAT
GAGGCCCCTAATTGCTAAGAAGAATCCTAAGATCCCAATGTCTAAGATGATGACCATCCTTGGGGCCAAA
TGGAGAGAGTTCAGTGCCAACAACCCCTTCAAGGGGTCAGCAGCTGCTGTGGCGGCGGCAGCGGCAGCAG
CAGCAGCAGCTGTAGCTGAGCAGGTGTCAGCTGCTGTCTCGTCGGCCACCCCCATAGCACCCTCCGGACC
CCCCGCCCTTCCACCACCCCCTGCTGCTGATATCCAGCCCCCACCCATCCGAAGAGCCAAAACCAAAGAG
GGCAAAGGTCCAGGCCATAAGAGGCGGAGTAAGAGCCCCCGAGTGCCTGATGGACGCAAGAAGCTTCGGG
GAAAGAAAATGGCACCACTCAAAATAAAACTAGGGCTTCTGGGTGGCAAGAGGAAGAAAGGAGGCTCGTA
TGTTTTTCAGAGCGACGAAGGTCCTGAACCAGAGGCTGAGGAATCAGACCTGGACAGTGGCAGTGTCCAC
AGTGCCTCAGGCCGGCCTGATGGCCCTGTCCGCACCAAGAAACTAAAGAGAGGCCGGCCAGGAAGGAAGA
AGAAGAAGGTCCTGGGCTGTCCTGCAGTGGCCGGGGAGGAGGAGGTTGATGGCTACGAGACGGATCACCA
GGATTACTGTGAGGTGTGCCAGCAGGGTGGGGAAATTATTCTGTGTGACACCTGCCCTCGTGCCTACCAC
CTCGTCTGCCTTGATCCTGAGCTTGACCGGGCTCCAGAGGGCAAATGGAGCTGCCCTCACTGTGAGAAGG
AGGGGGTCCAGTGGGAGGCCAAGGAGGAAGAAGAAGAATACGAAGAGGAGGGAGAGGAAGAAGGGGAGAA
GGAGGAGGAGGATGATCACATGGAGTACTGCCGCGTATGCAAGGACGGCGGGGAGCTCCTGTGCTGTGAC
GCGTGCATCTCCTCCTACCACATTCATTGTCTAAACCCTCCCCTGCCTGACATTCCCAATGGTGAATGGC
TGTGTCCCCGATGCACATGCCCCGTGCTGAAGGGTCGAGTGCAGAAGATCCTACATTGGCGGTGGGGGGA
GCCACCTGTAGCAGTGCCAGCCCCTCAACAGGCAGATGGAAATCCAGATGTCCCACCCCCCCGTCCTCTT
CAAGGCAGATCAGAGCGAGAGTTCTTTGTCAAGTGGGTAGGACTATCCTACTGGCACTGCTCCTGGGCCA
AGGAGCTTCAGCTGGAAATCTTCCATTTGGTTATGTATCGAAACTACCAGCGGAAGAATGACATGGATGA
GCCCCCACCCCTGGACTATGGCTCCGGCGAGGATGATGGGAAGAGCGACAAGCGTAAAGTGAAAGACCCG
CACTATGCTGAGATGGAGGAGAAGTACTATCGTTTTGGCATCAAGCCAGAGTGGATGACCGTCCACCGCA
TCATCAACCACAGTGTGGATAAAAAGGGGAATTACCACTATCTAGTAAAATGGAGGGACTTACCATATGA
CCAGTCCACGTGGGAGGAAGATGAAATGAATATCCCTGAATACGAAGAACATAAGCAAAGCTACTGGAGA
CACCGAGAACTAATTATGGGGGAAGACCCTGCCCAGCCCCGCAAGTATAAGAAGAAGAAGAAGGAGCTAC
AGGGTGATGGGCCTCCCAGTTCTCCCACTAATGATCCTACCGTGAAATATGAGACTCAGCCACGGTTTAT
CACAGCCACTGGAGGCACCCTGCACATGTATCAGTTGGAAGGGCTGAACTGGCTACGCTTCTCCTGGGCC
CAGGGCACTGACACCATTCTAGCTGATGAGATGGGGCTAGGCAAGACCATACAAACCATCGTCTTCCTCT
ACTCACTCTACAAGGAGGGCCACACAAAAGGTCCCTTCCTGGTGAGTGCCCCACTCTCTACCATCATTAA
CTGGGAGCGGGAGTTCCAGATGTGGGCACCCAAATTCTATGTGGTGACATACACGGGTGACAAGGACAGC
CGGGCCATCATTCGTGAGAATGAATTCTCCTTTGAGGACAATGCCATCAAAGGGGGCAAGAAAGCTTTTA
AGATGAAGAGGGAGGCACAGGTGAAGTTCCATGTTCTCCTGACATCGTATGAGCTGATCACCATTGATCA
GGCAGCACTTGGTTCCATCCGCTGGGCCTGTCTTGTGGTAGATGAGGCCCATCGACTCAAGAACAACCAG
TCCAAGTTTTTCAGGGTTCTCAATGGTTACAAGATAGATCATAAGTTGCTGCTGACAGGAACCCCATTGC
AGAATAATCTGGAGGAGCTCTTCCATCTCCTGAACTTCCTCACCCCAGAGAGATTTAACAACTTGGAGGG
CTTCCTGGAGGAGTTTGCTGACATATCCAAAGAGGACCAGATCAAGAAACTGCATGATTTGCTGGGGCCA
CACATGCTGCGGAGACTCAAGGCAGATGTCTTTAAGAACATGCCAGCCAAGACAGAGCTCATCGTTCGGG
TGGAGCTAAGCCCCATGCAGAAGAAATACTACAAATACATCCTGACTCGAAATTTTGAGGCCTTGAATTC
ACGAGGTGGTGGGAACCAGGTGTCGCTGCTTAATATCATGATGGATCTTAAGAAGTGCTGCAACCATCCA
TACCTTTTTCCCGTGGCTGCTATGGAGTCCCCCAAACTCCCCAGTGGGGCTTATGAGGGTGGGGCACTTA
TTAAGTCGTCTGGGAAGCTCATGCTGCTCCAGAAGATGCTGCGAAAGCTGAAGGAGCAAGGACACCGAGT
GCTCATCTTCTCGCAGATGACCAAAATGTTAGACTTGCTTGAGGACTTCTTAGACTATGAAGGCTACAAG
TATGAGCGCATCGATGGTGGTATCACGGGTGCCCTGAGGCAGGAGGCCATCGATCGGTTTAATGCTCCTG
GGGCCCAACAATTCTGCTTCCTCCTGTCCACCCGAGCTGGGGGCCTGGGCATCAATCTGGCCACTGCTGA
CACTGTCATCATCTTTGATTCTGACTGGAACCCCCATAATGACATCCAGGCCTTTAGCCGGGCTCATCGG
ATTGGCCAGGCCAACAAAGTGATGATTTACCGGTTTGTGACTCGCGCGTCAGTGGAAGAGCGAATCACAC
AAGTGGCCAAGAGAAAGATGATGCTGACACACCTGGTTGTGCGGCCTGGGCTGGGCTCCAAGGCAGGCTC
CATGTCCAAGCAGGAGCTTGACGACATTCTCAAATTTGGCACTGAAGAGCTATTCAAGGATGAAAACGAG
GGGGAGAACAAGGAGGAGGACAGCAGTGTGATTCATTATGACAATGAGGCCATCGCTCGGCTGTTGGACC
GGAACCAGGATGCAACTGAGGACACTGACGTGCAGAACATGAATGAGTATCTCAGCTCCTTCAAGGTGGC
ACAGTACGTCGTGCGGGAAGAAGACAAGATTGAGGAAATTGAGCGAGAGATCATCAAGCAGGAGGAGAAT
GTGGACCCTGACTACTGGGAGAAGCTGCTGAGGCATCACTATGAGCAACAGCAGGAAGACCTAGCCCGGA
ATCTAGGCAAGGGCAAGCGGGTTCGCAAGCAAGTTAACTACAATGATGCTGCTCAGGAAGACCAAGACAA
CCAGTCAGAGTACTCGGTGGGTTCAGAGGAGGAGGATGAAGACTTCGATGAACGTCCTGAAGGGCGTAGA
CAGTCAAAGAGGCAGCTCCGGAATGAGAAAGATAAGCCACTGCCTCCACTGCTGGCCCGAGTCGGGGGCA
ACATTGAGGTGCTGGGCTTCAACACCCGTCAGCGGAAGGCTTTCCTCAATGCTGTGATGCGCTGGGGGAT
GCCACCACAGGATGCCTTCACCACACAGTGGCTGGTGCGGGACCTGAGGGGCAAGACTGAGAAGGAGTTT
AAGGCCTATGTGTCTTTGTTCATGCGCCATCTGTGTGAGCCTGGGGCAGACGGCTCTGAAACCTTTGCCG
ATGGGGTCCCTCGGGAGGGACTGAGTCGCCAGCAGGTGTTGACCCGCATTGGAGTCATGTCTCTCGTCAA
AAAGAAGGTGCAGGAGTTTGAGCACATCAATGGGCGTTGGTCAATGCCGGAACTGATGCCTGACCCCAGC
GCCGATTCTAAGCGCTCCTCCAGAGCCTCCTCTCCTACCAAAACGTCTCCCACCACTCCTGAGGCTTCTG
CTACCAACAGTCCCTGCACCTCTAAACCTGCTACTCCAGCTCCAAGTGAGAAAGGAGAAGGCATAAGGAC
ACCTCTTGAGAAGGAGGAAGCTGAAAACCAGGAGGAAAAGCCAGAGAAGAACAGCAGAATTGGGGAGAAG
ATGGAGACAGAGGCTGATGCCCCCAGCCCAGCCCCATCACTTGGGGAGCGGCTGGAGCCAAGGAAGATTC
CTCTAGAGGATGAGGTGCCAGGGGTGCCTGGAGAGATGGAGCCTGAACCTGGGTACCGTGGGGACAGAGA
GAAGTCAGAAGATGTAAAAGGTGACCGGGAGCTTCGACCAGGGCCTCGAGATGAGCCACGGTCCAATGGG
CGACGAGAGGAAAAGACAGAGAAGCCCCGGTTCATGTTCAATATCGCCGATGGTGGCTTCACAGAGCTTC
ACACACTGTGGCAGAATGAGGAACGGGCAGCTATTTCCTCGGGGAAACTCAATGAGATCTGGCACAGAAG
ACATGACTATTGGCTTCTGGCTGGGATTGTCCTCCATGGCTATGCACGGTGGCAGGACATCCAGAATGAT
GCTCAATTTGCCATTATCAACGAGCCATTTAAAACTGAAGCCAATAAGGGGAACTTTCTGGAGATGAAAA
ATAAGTTCCTGGCCCGGAGGTTCAAGCTCCTGGAGCAGGCGCTGGTGATTGAGGAGCAGCTGCGGCGGGC
GGCCTACCTGAACCTGTCGCAGGAGCCGGCGCACCCCGCCATGGCCCTCCACGCCCGCTTCGCCGAGGCC
GAGTGCCTGGCCGAGAGCCACCAGCACCTCTCCAAGGAGTCGCTGGCGGGGAACAAGCCGGCCAACGCCG
TCCTGCACAAGGTTCTGAACCAGCTGGAGGAGTTGCTGAGCGACATGAAGGCGGACGTGACCCGCCTGCC
AGCCACGCTGTCCCGAATACCCCCCATCGCAGCCCGCCTTCAGATGTCCGAGCGCAGCATCCTCAGCCGG
CTGGCCAGCAAGGGCACGGAGCCTCACCCCACACCGGCCTACCCGCCGGGTCCCTACGCTACACCTCCGG
GGTACGGGGCGGCCTTCAGCGCCGCACCCGTAGGGGCCCTGGCCGCCGCAGGCGCCAATTACAGCCAGAT
GCCTGCAGGGTCCTTCATCACAGCCGCCACCAACGGCCCTCCAGTGCTTGTGAAGAAGGAGAAGGAAATG
GTGGGGGCATTGGTGTCAGACGGGCTGGATCGGAAGGAGCCCCGAGCCGGGGAGGTGATCTGTATAGACG
ACTAGTAATGAACTAGTCCGTAACTTGAAAGTATTTCGATTTCTTGGCTTTATATATCTTGTGGAAAGGA
CGAGACAATAGAGACAGTTTGACAGACACGCGTTAAGTCGACAATCAACCTCTGGATTACAAAATTTGTG
AAAGATTGACTGGTATTCTTAACTATGTTGCTCCTTTTACGCTATGTGGATACGCTGCTTTAATGCCTTT
GTATCATGCTATTGCTTCCCGTATGGCTTTCATTTTCTCCTCCTTGTATAAATCCTGGTTGCTGTCTCTT
TATGAGGAGTTGTGGCCCGTTGTCAGGCAACGTGGCGTGGTGTGCACTGTGTTTGCTGACGCAACCCCCA
CTGGTTGGGGCATTGCCACCACCTGTCAGCTCCTTTCCGGGACTTTCGCTTTCCCCCTCCCTATTGCCAC
GGCGGAACTCATCGCCGCCTGCCTTGCCCGCTGCTGGACAGGGGCTCGGCTGTTGGGCACTGACAATTCC
GTGGTGTTGTCGGGGAAATCATCGTCCTTTCCTTGGCTGCTCGCCTGTGTTGCCACCTGGATTCTGCGCG
GGACGTCCTTCTGCTACGTCCCTTCGGCCCTCAATCCAGCGGACCTTCCTTCCCGCGGCCTGCTGCCGGC
TCTGCGGCCTCTTCCGCGTCTTCGCCTTCGCCCTCAGACGAGTCGGATCTCCCTTTGGGCCGCCTCCCCG
CGTCGACTTTAAGACCAATGACTTACAAGGCAGCTGTAGATCTTAGCCACTTTTTAAAAGAAAAGGGGGG
ACTGGAAGGGCTAATTCACTCCCAACGAAGACAAGATCTGCTTTTTGCTTGTACTGGGTCTCTCTGGTTA
GACCAGATCTGAGCCTGGGAGCTCTCTGGCTAACTAGGGAACCCACTGCTTAAGCCTCAATAAAGCTTGC
CTTGAGTGCTTCAAGTAGTGTGTGCCCGTCTGTTGTGTGACTCTGGTAACTAGAGATCCCTCAGACCCTT
TTAGTCAGTGTGGAAAATCTCTAGCAGTACGTATAGTAGTTCATGTCATCTTATTATTCAGTATTTATAA
CTTGCAAAGAAATGAATATCAGAGAGTGAGAGGAACTTGTTTATTGCAGCTTATAATGGTTACAAATAAA
GCAATAGCATCACAAATTTCACAAATAAAGCATTTTTTTCACTGCATTCTAGTTGTGGTTTGTCCAAACT
CATCAATGTATCTTATCATGTCTGGCTCTAGCTATCCCGCCCCTAACTCCGCCCATCCCGCCCCTAACTC
CGCCCAGTTCCGCCCATTCTCCGCCCCATGGCTGACTAATTTTTTTTATTTATGCAGAGGCCGAGGCCGC
CTCGGCCTCTGAGCTATTCCAGAAGTAGTGAGGAGGCTTTTTTGGAGGCCTAGGGACGTACCCAATTCGC
CCTATAGTGAGTCGTATTACGCGCGCTCACTGGCCGTCGTTTTACAACGTCGTGACTGGGAAAACCCTGG
CGTTACCCAACTTAATCGCCTTGCAGCACATCCCCCTTTCGCCAGCTGGCGTAATAGCGAAGAGGCCCGC
ACCGATCGCCCTTCCCAACAGTTGCGCAGCCTGAATGGCGAATGGG
[124 nt withheld, positions 11597-11720]
C
[91 nt withheld, positions 11722-11812]
A
[49 nt withheld, positions 11814-11862]
CCTTTGACGTTGGAGTCCACGTTCTTT
[37 nt withheld, positions 11890-11926]
ACCCTATCTCGGTCTATTCTTTTGATTTATAAGGGATTTTGCCGATTTCGGCCTATTGGTTAAAAAATGA
GCTGATTTAACAAAAATTTAACGCGAATTTTAACAAAATATTAACGCTTACAATTTAGGTGGCACTTTTC
GGGGAAATGTGCGCGGAACCCCTATTTGTTTATTTTTCTAAATACATTCAAATATGTATCCGCTCATGAG
ACAATAACCCTGATAAATGCTTCAATAATATTGAAAAAGGAAGAGTATGAGTATTCAACATTTCCGTGTC
GCCCTTATTCCCTTTTTTGCGGCATTTTGCCTTCCTGTTTTTGCTCACCCAGAAACGCTGGTGAAAGTAA
AAGATGCTGAAGATCAGTTGGGTGCACGAGTGGGTTACATCGAACTGGATCTCAACAGCGGTAAGATCCT
TGAGAGTTTTCGCCCCGAAGAACGTTTTCCAATGATGAGCACTTTTAAAGTTCTGCTATGTGGCGCGGTA
TTATCCCGTATTGACGCCGGGCAAGAGCAACTCGGTCGCCGCATACACTATTCTCAGAATGACTTGGTTG
AGTACTCACCAGTCACAGAAAAGCATCTTACGGATGGCATGACAGTAAGAGAATTATGCAGTGCTGCCAT
AACCATGAGTGATAACACTGCGGCCAACTTACTTCTGACAACGATCGGAGGACCGAAGGAGCTAACCGCT
TTTTTGCACAACATGGGGGATCATGTAACTCGCCTTGATCGTTGGGAACCGGAGCTGAATGAAGCCATAC
CAAACGACGAGCGTGACACCACGATGCCTGTAGCAATGGCAACAACGTTGCGCAAACTATTAACTGGCGA
ACTACTTACTCTAGCTTCCCGGCAACAATTAATAGACTGGATGGAGGCGGATAAAGTTGCAGGACCACTT
CTGCGCTCGGCCCTTCCGGCTGGCTGGTTTATTGCTGATAAATCTGGAGCCGGTGAGCGTGGGTCTCGCG
GTATCATTGCAGCACTGGGGCCAGATGGTAAGCCCTCCCGTATCGTAGTTATCTACACGACGGGGAGTCA
GGCAACTATGGATGAACGAAATAGACAGATCGCTGAGATAGGTGCCTCACTGATTAAGCATTGGTAACTG
TCAGACCAAGTTTACTCATATATACTTTAGATTGATTTAAAACTTCATTTTTAATTTAAAAGGATCTAGG
TGAAGATCCTTTTTGATAATCTCATGACCAAAATCCCTTAACGTGAGTTTTCGTTCCACTGAGCGTCAGA
CCCCGTAGAAAAGATCAAAGGATCTTCTTGAGATCCTTTTTTTCTGCGCGTAATCTGCTGCTTGCAAACA
AAAAAACCACCGCTACCAGCGGTGGTTTGTTTGCCGGATCAAGAGCTACCAACTCTTTTTCCGAAGGTAA
CTGGCTTCAGCAGAGCGCAGATACCAAATACTGTTCTTCTAGTGTAGCCGTAGTTAGGCCACCACTTCAA
GAACTCTGTAGCACCGCCTACATACCTCGCTCTGCTAATCCTGTTACCAGTGGCTGCTGCCAGTGGCGAT
AAGTCGTGTCTTACCGGGTTGGACTCAAGACGATAGTTACCGGATAAGGCGCAGCGGTCGGGCTGAACGG
GGGGTTCGTGCACACAGCCCAGCTTGGAGCGAACGACCTACACCGAACTGAGATACCTACAGCGTGAGCT
ATGAGAAAGCGCCACGCTTCCCGAAGGGAGAAAGGCGGACAGGTATCCGGTAAGCGGCAGGGTCGGAACA
GGAGAGCGCACGAGGGAGCTTCCAGGGGGAAACGCCTGGTATCTTTATAGTCCTGTCGGGTTTCGCCACC
TCTGACTTGAGCGTCGATTTTTGTGATGCTCGTCAGGGGGGCGGAGCCTATGGAAAAACGCCAGCAACGC
GGCCTTTTTACGGTTCCTGGCCTTTTGCTGGCCTTTTGCTCACATGTTCTTTCCTGCGTTATCCCCTGAT
TCTGTGGATAACCGTATTACCGCCTTTGAGTGAGCTGATACCGCTCGCCGCAGCCGAACGACCGAGCGCA
GCGAGTCAGTGAGCGAGGAAGCGGAAGAGCGCCCAATACGCAAACCGCCTCTCCCCGCGCGTTGGCCGAT
TCATTAATGCAGCTGGCACGACAGGTTTCCCGACTGGAAAGCGGGCAGTGAGCGCAACGCAATTAATGTG
AGTTAGCTCACTCATTAGGCACCCCAGGCTTTACACTTTATGCTTCCGGCTCGTATGTTGTGTGGAATTG
TGAGCGGATAACAATTTCACACAGGAAACAGCTATGACCATGATTACGCCAAGCGCGCAATTAACCCTCA
CTAAAGGGAACAAAAGCTGGAGCTGCAAGC
