>Addgene plasmid #142670 | TFORF0657 | depositor partial sequence | sequence record 280148 | Insert
ACCGCCACCATGAAGGCGGCAGACACTGTGATCCTGTGGGCAAGAAGTAAAAATGACCAGCTGAGGATTT
CTTTTCCTCCAGGACTGTGTTGGGGTGACAGGATGCCTGATAAGGATGACATTCGGCTGCTGCCGTCAGC
ATTGGGTGTGAAGAAGAGAAAACGAGGACCCAAGAAGCAGAAGGAGAACAAGCCAGGAAAACCCCGAAAA
CGCAAGAAGCGTGACAGTGAGGAGGAATTTGGTTCTGAGCGAGATGAGTACCGGGAGAAGTCAGAGAGTG
GGGGCAGTGAATATGGAACCGGACCGGGTCGGAAACGAAGAAGGAAGCACCGAGAAAAAAAGGAGAAGAA
GACAAAGCGGCGGAAAAAGGGGGAGGGAGATGGGGGGCAAAAGCAAGTGGAACAGAAGTCATCAGCAACT
CTGCTTCTGACCTGGGGCCTGGAGGATGTGGAGCATGTGTTCTCTGAGGAGGATTACCACACGCTCACCA
ACTACAAAGCCTTCAGCCAGTTCATGAGGCCCCTAATTGCTAAGAAGAATCCTAAGATCCCAATGTCTAA
GATGATGACCATCCTTGGGGCCAAATGGAGAGAGTTCAGTGCCAACAACCCCTTCAAGGGGTCAGCAGCT
GCTGTGGCGGCGGCAGCGGCAGCAGCAGCAGCAGCTGTAGCTGAGCAGGTGTCAGCTGCTGTCTCGTCGG
CCACCCCCATAGCACCCTCCGGACCCCCCGCCCTTCCACCACCCCCTGCTGCTGATATCCAGCCCCCACC
CATCCGAAGAGCCAAAACCAAAGAGGGCAAAGGTCCAGGCCATAAGAGGCGGAGTAAGAGCCCCCGAGTG
CCTGATGGACGCAAGAAGCTTCGGGGAAAGAAAATGGCACCACTCAAAATAAAACTAGGGCTTCTGGGTG
GCAAGAGGAAGAAAGGAGGCTCGTATGTTTTTCAGAGCGACGAAGGTCCTGAACCAGAGGCTGAGGAATC
AGACCTGGACAGTGGCAGTGTCCACAGTGCCTCAGGCCGGCCTGATGGCCCTGTCCGCACCAAGAAACTA
AAGAGAGGCCGGCCAGGAAGGAAGAAGAAGAAGGTCCTGGGCTGTCCTGCAGTGGCCGGGGAGGAGGAGG
TTGATGGCTACGAGACGGATCACCAGGATTACTGTGAGGTGTGCCAGCAGGGTGGGGAAATTATTCTGTG
TGACACCTGCCCTCGTGCCTACCACCTCGTCTGCCTTGATCCTGAGCTTGACCGGGCTCCAGAGGGCAAA
TGGAGCTGCCCTCACTGTGAGAAGGAGGGGGTCCAGTGGGAGGCCAAGGAGGAAGAAGAAGAATACGAAG
AGGAGGGAGAGGAAGAAGGGGAGAAGGAGGAGGAGGATGATCACATGGAGTACTGCCGCGTATGCAAGGA
CGGCGGGGAGCTCCTGTGCTGTGACGCGTGCATCTCCTCCTACCACATTCATTGTCTAAACCCTCCCCTG
CCTGACATTCCCAATGGTGAATGGCTGTGTCCCCGATGCACATGCCCCGTGCTGAAGGGTCGAGTGCAGA
AGATCCTACATTGGCGGTGGGGGGAGCCACCTGTAGCAGTGCCAGCCCCTCAACAGGCAGATGGAAATCC
AGATGTCCCACCCCCCCGTCCTCTTCAAGGCAGATCAGAGCGAGAGTTCTTTGTCAAGTGGGTAGGACTA
TCCTACTGGCACTGCTCCTGGGCCAAGGAGCTTCAGCTGGAAATCTTCCATTTGGTTATGTATCGAAACT
ACCAGCGGAAGAATGACATGGATGAGCCCCCACCCCTGGACTATGGCTCCGGCGAGGATGATGGGAAGAG
CGACAAGCGTAAAGTGAAAGACCCGCACTATGCTGAGATGGAGGAGAAGTACTATCGTTTTGGCATCAAG
CCAGAGTGGATGACCGTCCACCGCATCATCAACCACAGTGTGGATAAAAAGGGGAATTACCACTATCTAG
TAAAATGGAGGGACTTACCATATGACCAGTCCACGTGGGAGGAAGATGAAATGAATATCCCTGAATACGA
AGAACATAAGCAAAGCTACTGGAGACACCGAGAACTAATTATGGGGGAAGACCCTGCCCAGCCCCGCAAG
TATAAGAAGAAGAAGAAGGAGCTACAGGGTGATGGGCCTCCCAGTTCTCCCACTAATGATCCTACCGTGA
AATATGAGACTCAGCCACGGTTTATCACAGCCACTGGAGGCACCCTGCACATGTATCAGTTGGAAGGGCT
GAACTGGCTACGCTTCTCCTGGGCCCAGGGCACTGACACCATTCTAGCTGATGAGATGGGGCTAGGCAAG
ACCATACAAACCATCGTCTTCCTCTACTCACTCTACAAGGAGGGCCACACAAAAGGTCCCTTCCTGGTGA
GTGCCCCACTCTCTACCATCATTAACTGGGAGCGGGAGTTCCAGATGTGGGCACCCAAATTCTATGTGGT
GACATACACGGGTGACAAGGACAGCCGGGCCATCATTCGTGAGAATGAATTCTCCTTTGAGGACAATGCC
ATCAAAGGGGGCAAGAAAGCTTTTAAGATGAAGAGGGAGGCACAGGTGAAGTTCCATGTTCTCCTGACAT
CGTATGAGCTGATCACCATTGATCAGGCAGCACTTGGTTCCATCCGCTGGGCCTGTCTTGTGGTAGATGA
GGCCCATCGACTCAAGAACAACCAGTCCAAGTTTTTCAGGGTTCTCAATGGTTACAAGATAGATCATAAG
TTGCTGCTGACAGGAACCCCATTGCAGAATAATCTGGAGGAGCTCTTCCATCTCCTGAACTTCCTCACCC
CAGAGAGATTTAACAACTTGGAGGGCTTCCTGGAGGAGTTTGCTGACATATCCAAAGAGGACCAGATCAA
GAAACTGCATGATTTGCTGGGGCCACACATGCTGCGGAGACTCAAGGCAGATGTCTTTAAGAACATGCCA
GCCAAGACAGAGCTCATCGTTCGGGTGGAGCTAAGCCCCATGCAGAAGAAATACTACAAATACATCCTGA
CTCGAAATTTTGAGGCCTTGAATTCACGAGGTGGTGGGAACCAGGTGTCGCTGCTTAATATCATGATGGA
TCTTAAGAAGTGCTGCAACCATCCATACCTTTTTCCCGTGGCTGCTATGGAGTCCCCCAAACTCCCCAGT
GGGGCTTATGAGGGTGGGGCACTTATTAAGTCGTCTGGGAAGCTCATGCTGCTCCAGAAGATGCTGCGAA
AGCTGAAGGAGCAAGGACACCGAGTGCTCATCTTCTCGCAGATGACCAAAATGTTAGACTTGCTTGAGGA
CTTCTTAGACTATGAAGGCTACAAGTATGAGCGCATCGATGGTGGTATCACGGGTGCCCTGAGGCAGGAG
GCCATCGATCGGTTTAATGCTCCTGGGGCCCAACAATTCTGCTTCCTCCTGTCCACCCGAGCTGGGGGCC
TGGGCATCAATCTGGCCACTGCTGACACTGTCATCATCTTTGATTCTGACTGGAACCCCCATAATGACAT
CCAGGCCTTTAGCCGGGCTCATCGGATTGGCCAGGCCAACAAAGTGATGATTTACCGGTTTGTGACTCGC
GCGTCAGTGGAAGAGCGAATCACACAAGTGGCCAAGAGAAAGATGATGCTGACACACCTGGTTGTGCGGC
CTGGGCTGGGCTCCAAGGCAGGCTCCATGTCCAAGCAGGAGCTTGACGACATTCTCAAATTTGGCACTGA
AGAGCTATTCAAGGATGAAAACGAGGGGGAGAACAAGGAGGAGGACAGCAGTGTGATTCATTATGACAAT
GAGGCCATCGCTCGGCTGTTGGACCGGAACCAGGATGCAACTGAGGACACTGACGTGCAGAACATGAATG
AGTATCTCAGCTCCTTCAAGGTGGCACAGTACGTCGTGCGGGAAGAAGACAAGATTGAGGAAATTGAGCG
AGAGATCATCAAGCAGGAGGAGAATGTGGACCCTGACTACTGGGAGAAGCTGCTGAGGCATCACTATGAG
CAACAGCAGGAAGACCTAGCCCGGAATCTAGGCAAGGGCAAGCGGGTTCGCAAGCAAGTTAACTACAATG
ATGCTGCTCAGGAAGACCAAGACAACCAGTCAGAGTACTCGGTGGGTTCAGAGGAGGAGGATGAAGACTT
CGATGAACGTCCTGAAGGGCGTAGACAGTCAAAGAGGCAGCTCCGGAATGAGAAAGATAAGCCACTGCCT
CCACTGCTGGCCCGAGTCGGGGGCAACATTGAGGTGCTGGGCTTCAACACCCGTCAGCGGAAGGCTTTCC
TCAATGCTGTGATGCGCTGGGGGATGCCACCACAGGATGCCTTCACCACACAGTGGCTGGTGCGGGACCT
GAGGGGCAAGACTGAGAAGGAGTTTAAGGCCTATGTGTCTTTGTTCATGCGCCATCTGTGTGAGCCTGGG
GCAGACGGCTCTGAAACCTTTGCCGATGGGGTCCCTCGGGAGGGACTGAGTCGCCAGCAGGTGTTGACCC
GCATTGGAGTCATGTCTCTCGTCAAAAAGAAGGTGCAGGAGTTTGAGCACATCAATGGGCGTTGGTCAAT
GCCGGAACTGATGCCTGACCCCAGCGCCGATTCTAAGCGCTCCTCCAGAGCCTCCTCTCCTACCAAAACG
TCTCCCACCACTCCTGAGGCTTCTGCTACCAACAGTCCCTGCACCTCTAAACCTGCTACTCCAGCTCCAA
GTGAGAAAGGAGAAGGCATAAGGACACCTCTTGAGAAGGAGGAAGCTGAAAACCAGGAGGAAAAGCCAGA
GAAGAACAGCAGAATTGGGGAGAAGATGGAGACAGAGGCTGATGCCCCCAGCCCAGCCCCATCACTTGGG
GAGCGGCTGGAGCCAAGGAAGATTCCTCTAGAGGATGAGGTGCCAGGGGTGCCTGGAGAGATGGAGCCTG
AACCTGGGTACCGTGGGGACAGAGAGAAGTCAGAAGATGTAAAAGGTGACCGGGAGCTTCGACCAGGGCC
TCGAGATGAGCCACGGTCCAATGGGCGACGAGAGGAAAAGACAGAGAAGCCCCGGTTCATGTTCAATATC
GCCGATGGTGGCTTCACAGAGCTTCACACACTGTGGCAGAATGAGGAACGGGCAGCTATTTCCTCGGGGA
AACTCAATGAGATCTGGCACAGAAGACATGACTATTGGCTTCTGGCTGGGATTGTCCTCCATGGCTATGC
ACGGTGGCAGGACATCCAGAATGATGCTCAATTTGCCATTATCAACGAGCCATTTAAAACTGAAGCCAAT
AAGGGGAACTTTCTGGAGATGAAAAATAAGTTCCTGGCCCGGAGGTTCAAGCTCCTGGAGCAGGCGCTGG
TGATTGAGGAGCAGCTGCGGCGGGCGGCCTACCTGAACCTGTCGCAGGAGCCGGCGCACCCCGCCATGGC
CCTCCACGCCCGCTTCGCCGAGGCCGAGTGCCTGGCCGAGAGCCACCAGCACCTCTCCAAGGAGTCGCTG
GCGGGGAACAAGCCGGCCAACGCCGTCCTGCACAAGGTTCTGAACCAGCTGGAGGAGTTGCTGAGCGACA
TGAAGGCGGACGTGACCCGCCTGCCAGCCACGCTGTCCCGAATACCCCCCATCGCAGCCCGCCTTCAGAT
GTCCGAGCGCAGCATCCTCAGCCGGCTGGCCAGCAAGGGCACGGAGCCTCACCCCACACCGGCCTACCCG
CCGGGTCCCTACGCTACACCTCCGGGGTACGGGGCGGCCTTCAGCGCCGCACCCGTAGGGGCCCTGGCCG
CCGCAGGCGCCAATTACAGCCAGATGCCTGCAGGGTCCTTCATCACAGCCGCCACCAACGGCCCTCCAGT
GCTTGTGAAGAAGGAGAAGGAAATGGTGGGGGCATTGGTGTCAGACGGGCTGGATCGGAAGGAGCCCCGA
GCCGGGGAGGTGATCTGTATAGACGACTAGTAATGAACTAGTCCGTAACTTGAAAGTATTTCGATTTCTT
GGCTTTATATATCTTGTGGAAAGGACGAGACAATAGAGACAGTTTGACAGAC
