>Addgene plasmid #142670 | TFORF0657 | depositor partial sequence | sequence record 280149 | Barcode
GACAATAGAGACAGTTTGACAGAC
